>Addgene plasmid #134800 | pED14xS-1 | addgene full sequence | sequence record 266456 | Addgene NGS Result
ATCTTGGCCGTAGCTTGCTGGACCATCGAGCCGACGGACTGGAAGGTTTCGCGGGGCGCACGCATGACGG
TGCGGCTTGCGATGGTTTCGGCATCCTCGGCGGAAAACCCCGCGTCGATCAGTTCTTGCCTGTATGCCTT
CCGGTCAAACGTCCGATTCATTCACCCTCCTTATATCGTATGGGGCTGCTAGCATAATACCTAGGGCTGA
GCTAGCCGTAAAGTGAAAGAAGAGAAACCTCCATTTTTGGGGTGAGGCCGTTCGCGGCCGAGGGGCGCAG
CCCCTGGGGGGATGGGAGGCCCGCGTTAGCGGGCCGGGAGGGTTCGAGAAGGGGGGGCACCCCCCTTCGG
CGTGCGCGGTCACGCGCACAGGGCGCAGCCCTGGTTAAAAACAAGGTTTATAAATATTGGTTTAAAAGCA
GGTTAAAAGACAGGTTAGCGGTGGCCGAAAAACGGGCGGAAACCCTTGCAAATGCTGGATTTTCTGCCTG
TGGACAGCCCCTCAAATGTCAATAGGTGCGCCCCTCATCTGTCAGCACTCTGCCCCTCAAGTGTCAAGGA
TCGCGCCCCTCATCTGTCAGTAGTCGCGCCCCTCAAGTGTCAATACCGCAGGGCACTTATCCCCAGGCTT
GTCCACATCATCTGTGGGAAACTCGCGTAAAATCAGGCGTTTTCGCCGATTTGCGAGGCTGGCCAGCTCC
ACGTCGCCGGCCGAAATCGAGCCTGCCCCTCATCTGTCAACGCCGCGCCGGGTGAGTCGGCCCCTCAAGT
GTCAACGTCCGCCCCTCATCTGTCAGTAAGAGGACATCCGGTCAAATAAAACGAAAGGCTCAGTCGAAAG
ACTGGGCCTTTCGTTTTGCTGAGGAGACTTAGGGACCCTTGTGCTTCTCAAATGCCTGAGGCCAGTTTGC
TCAGGCTCTCCCCGTGGAGGTAATAATTGACGATATGATCAGTGCACGGCTAACTAAGCGGCCTGCTGAC
TTTCTCGCCGATCAAAAGGCATTTTGCTATTAAGGGATTGACGAGGGCGTATCTGCGCAGTAAGATAATT
GTGAGCGGATAACAATTAGCAGACAAGATGGGTCCCTTATCATGGCAACCATCTGAACGGAGAGATGCCG
GAGCGGCTGAACGGACCGGTCTTCTAAAACCGGAGTAGGGGCAACTCTACCGGGGGTTCAAATCCCCCTC
TCTCCGCCACTTTATCAATGACTTATCTCAGGATCCGTCGACCTGCAGATCCTTAGCGAAAGCTAAGGAT
TTTTTTTAAGCTTCTGCCATTCATCCGACTTAATTAACGGCACTCCTCAGCAAATATAATGACCCTCTTG
ATAACCCAAGAGGGCATTTTTTAATGCCCATGGCGTTTATTTGCCGACTACCTTGGTGATCTCGCCTTTC
ACGTAGTGGACAAATTCTTCCAACTGATCTGCGCGCGAGGCCAAGCGATCTTCTTCTTGTCCAAGATAAG
CCTGTCTAGCTTCAAGTATGACGGGCTGATACTGGGCCGGCAGGCGCTCCATTGCCCAGTCGGCAGCGAC
ATCCTTCGGCGCGATTTTGCCGGTTACTGCGCTGTACCAAATGCGGGACAACGTAAGCACTACATTTCGC
TCATCGCCAGCCCAGTCGGGCGGCGAGTTCCATAGCGTTAAGGTTTCATTTAGCGCCTCAAATAGATCCT
GTTCAGGAACCGGATCAAAGAGTTCCTCCGCCGCTGGACCTACCAAGGCAACGCTATGTTCTCTTGCTTT
TGTCAGCAAGATAGCCAGATCAATGTCGATCGTGGCTGGCTCGAAGATACCTGCAAGAATGTCATTGCGC
TGCCATTCTCCAAATTGCAGTTCGCGCTTAGCTGGATAACGCCACGGAATGATGTCGTCGTGCACAACAA
TGGTGACTTCTACAGCGCGGAGAATCTCGCTCTCTCCAGGGGAAGCCGAAGTTTCCAAAAGGTCGTTGAT
CAAAGCTCGCCGCGTTGTTTCATCAAGCCTTACGGTCACCGTAACCAGCAAATCAATATCACTGTGTGGC
TTCAGGCCGCCATCCACTGCGGAGCCGTACAAATGTACGGCCAGCAACGTCGGTTCGAGATGGCGCTCGA
TGACGCCAACTACCTCTGATAGTTGAGTCGATACTTCGGCGATCACCGCTTCCCTCATACTCTTCCTTTT
TCAATATTATTGAAGCATTTATCAGGGTTATTGTCTCATGAGCGGATACATATTTGAATGTATTTAGAAA
AATAGGCCAAATAGGCCGTCTAGCGTTTGCAATGCACCAGGTCATCATTGACCCAGGCGTGTTCCACCAG
GCCGCTGCCTCGCAACTCTTCGCAGGCTTCGCCGACCTGCTCGCGCCACTTCTTCACGCGGGTGGAATCC
GATCCGCACATGAGGCGGAAGGTTTCCAGCTTGAGCGGGTACGGCTCCCGGTGCGAGCTGAAATAGTCGA
ACATCCGTCGGGCCGTCGGCGACAGCTTGCGGTACTTCTCCCATATGAATTTCGTGTAGTGGTCGCCAGC
AAACAGCACGACGATTTCCTCGTCGATCAGGACCTGGCAACGGGACGTTTTCTTGCCACGGTCCAGGACG
CGGAAGCGGTGCAGCAGCGACACCGATTCCAGGTGCCCAACGCGGTCGGACGTGAAGCCCATCGCCGTCG
CCTGTAGGCGCGACAGGCATTCCTCGGCCTTCGTGTAATACCGGCCATTGATCGACCAGCCCAGGTCCTG
GCAAAGCTCGTAGAACGTGAAGGTGATCGGCTCGCCGATAGGGGTGCGCTTCGCGTACTCCAACACCTGC
TGCCACACCAGTTCGTCATCGTCGGCCCGCAGCTCGACGCCGGTGTAGGTGATCTTCACGTCCTTGTTGA
CGTGGAAAATGACCTTGTTTTGCAGCGCCTCGCGCGGGATTTTCTTGTTGCGCGTGGTGAACAGGGCAGA
GCGGGCCGTGTCGTTTGGCATCGCTCGCATCGTGTCCGGCCACGGCGCAATATCGAACAAGGAAAGCTGC
ATTTCCTTGATCTGCTGCTTCGTGTGTTTCAGCAACGCGGCCTGCTTGGCCTCGCTGACCTGTTTTGCCA
GGTCCTCGCCGGCGGTTTTTCGCTTCTTGGTCGTCATAGTTCCTCGCGTGTCGATGGTCATCGACTTCGC
CAAACCTGCCGCCTCCTGTTCGAGACGACGCGAACGCTCCACGGCGGCCGATGGCGCGGGCAGGGCAGGG
GGAGCCAGTTGCACGCTGTCGCGCTCG
Features (pLannotate 1.2.2; 8 found; start..end, strand, type, name):
    308..797     -  rep_origin     oriV (fragment): incP origin of replication
    813..857     +  terminator     rrnB T1 terminator: transcription terminator T1 from the E. coli rrnB gene
   1049..1065    +  protein_bind   lac operator: The lac repressor binds to the lac operator to inhibit transcription in E. coli. This inhibition can be relieved by adding lactose or isopropyl-β-D-thiogalactopyranoside (IPTG). lac repressor encoded by lacI
   1108..1195    +  ncRNA          tRNA: Accession: RF00005 - tRNA
   1239..1268    +  terminator     bacterial terminator (fragment): putative bacterial transcription terminator
   1367..2158    -  CDS            SmR: aminoglycoside adenylyltransferase (Murphy, 1985); aadA; confers resistance to spectinomycin and streptomycin
   2159..2230    -  promoter       AmpR promoter: bla
   2260..161     -  CDS            trfA (across the origin): trans-acting replication protein that binds to and activates oriV
