[The description below was written by a language model from this plasmid's Addgene catalogue record and pLannotate feature annotations shown in this document.]
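Description:
pED14xS-1 is a small (about 3.2 kb) low-copy bacterial expression plasmid built on an RK2 (IncP) spectinomycin-resistance backbone and used in synthetic biology work on quadruplet-codon decoding in E. coli. Replication depends on the RK2 system annotated in the sequence: an oriV origin (detected as a fragment) together with the trfA gene, whose product binds and activates oriV in trans. Selection is provided by the aadA aminoglycoside adenylyltransferase (SmR), which confers spectinomycin and streptomycin resistance and, according to the feature table, lies directly downstream of an AmpR (bla) promoter on the reverse strand.

The payload is a synthetic quadruplet-decoding tRNA, the S-TAGA qtRNA, a name that indicates a qtRNA directed at the four-base codon TAGA. The record does not spell out what the "S" denotes. The feature table places an approximately 90 nt tRNA gene just downstream of a lac operator and upstream of a short putative bacterial terminator, with an rrnB T1 terminator further upstream that would insulate the cassette from read-through from neighbouring regions. The depositor describes the driving element as a ProK-LacI promoter. This promoter itself is not annotated, only its lac operator. Because the plasmid carries no lacI, IPTG-inducible control requires the lac repressor to be supplied by the host strain or by a second plasmid; without it, the qtRNA would be expected to be expressed constitutively. The record also notes that glucose is used to suppress qtRNA expression.

The construct is typically used to supply this qtRNA on demand for suppression of quadruplet codons, in the context of tRNA directed evolution and multiplexed four-base codon translation.
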