Addgene plasmid #134800: pED14xS-1
Purpose: IPTG inducible expression of S-TAGA qtRNA
Depositing lab: Ahmed Badran. Depositing organization: Broad Institute. Publication: Multiplex suppression of four quadruplet codons via tRNA directed evolution. DeBenedictis EA, Carver GD, Chung CZ, Soll D, Badran AH. Nat Commun. 2021 Sep 29;12(1):5706. doi: 10.1038/s41467-021-25948-y. PubMed 34588441.
Backbone
  Vector backbone: RK2 SpecR
  Total vector size (bp): 3240
  Vector type: Bacterial Expression, Synthetic Biology
Growth in bacteria
  Bacterial resistance: Spectinomycin, 50 μg/mL
  Growth temperature: 37°C
  Growth strain: DH5alpha
  Growth instructions: Grow in glucose to suppress expression of qtRNA
  Copy number: Low Copy
Gene/Insert
  Gene/Insert name: S-TAGA qtRNA
  Species: Synthetic
Terms and licenses: Academic/Nonprofit Terms; Industry Terms: Not Available to Industry
Depositor comments: The lacI repressor must also be expressed in order to make the ProK-LacI promoter IPTG-inducible. These can be provided by the host strain, or on another plasmid. For example, E coli S2060s (Addgene Bacterial strain #105064), encode lacI.
How to cite: pED14xS-1 was a gift from Ahmed Badran (Addgene plasmid # 134800 ; http://n2t.net/addgene:134800 ; RRID:Addgene_134800)
